Addgene plasmid #205392: pICH41276(3Uter)-tAT1G71860
Purpose: MoClo lvl0 3'UTR+Terminator part
Depositing lab: Jennifer Nemhauser. Depositing organization: University of Washington. Publication: Building a pipeline to identify and engineer constitutive and repressible promoters. Yang EJY, Nemhauser JL. Quant Plant Biol. 2023 Oct 19;4:e12. doi: 10.1017/qpb.2023.10. eCollection 2023. PubMed 37901686.
Backbone
  Vector backbone: pICH41276
  Backbone manufacturer: Sylvestre Marillonnet Lab
  Vector type: Synthetic Biology
Growth in bacteria
  Bacterial resistance: Spectinomycin, 50 μg/mL
  Growth temperature: 37°C
  Growth strain: DH5alpha
  Copy number: High Copy
Gene/Insert
  Gene/Insert name: tAT1G71860
  Species: A. thaliana (mustard weed)
  Insert size (bp): 440
  Cloning method: Restriction Enzyme; 5′ cloning site unknown (unknown if destroyed)
Terms and licenses: Academic/Nonprofit Terms; Industry Terms: Not Available to Industry
How to cite: pICH41276(3Uter)-tAT1G71860 was a gift from Jennifer Nemhauser (Addgene plasmid # 205392 ; http://n2t.net/addgene:205392 ; RRID:Addgene_205392)
