[The description below was written by a language model from this plasmid's Addgene catalogue record and pLannotate feature annotations shown in this document.]
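Description:
pICH41276(3Uter)-tAT1G71860 is a level 0 part plasmid for the MoClo (Modular Cloning, Golden Gate-based) system, built on the pICH41276 backbone, the acceptor used for 3'UTR-plus-terminator modules. It is a small bacterial cloning vector of about 2.7 kb, classed as a synthetic biology vector and not itself an expression or plant transformation construct. It replicates in E. coli from a high-copy ColE1/pUC-type origin and is selected with spectinomycin through an aadA gene, which the annotation shows spanning the numbering origin of the circular sequence. An AmpR (bla) promoter lies upstream of aadA and may drive it, although the record does not say so. The short annotated fragments of an integrase, a gentamicin acetyltransferase gene and lacI are most likely remnants carried along with the resistance cassette and backbone, not functional genes.

The payload is a 440 bp insert from Arabidopsis thaliana named tAT1G71860, which the record describes as the 3'UTR and terminator of the locus AT1G71860. The automated feature table does not annotate this insert, nor any Type IIS restriction sites flanking it, and the exact cloning sites are not recorded. In the MoClo scheme, level 0 parts of this kind are excised with a Type IIS enzyme and ligated in a defined order with promoter, 5'UTR and coding sequence modules to build level 1 transcription units, where the terminator part supplies transcription termination and polyadenylation signals. The associated work concerns identifying and engineering constitutive and repressible plant promoters, so this part serves as a reusable terminator module for assembling plant expression cassettes.
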