Features (pLannotate 1.2.2; 6 found; start..end, strand, type, name):
    292..880     +  rep_origin     ori: high-copy-number ColE1/pMB1/pBR322/pUC origin of replication
   1063..1112    +  CDS            lacI (fragment): lac repressor; lacI; The lac repressor binds to the lac operator to inhibit transcription in E. coli. This inhibition can be relieved by adding lactose or isopropyl-β-D-thiogalactopyranoside (IPTG).
   1697..1801    +  promoter       AmpR promoter: bla
   1792..1872    -  CDS            int (fragment): INT2_ECOLX - Protein inferred from homology: Swiss-Prot protein existence level 3. Putative integrase believed to be involved in the insertion of antibiotic resistance genes into plasmids and transposons. From Escherichia coli.
   1960..2016    +  CDS            GmR (fragment): gentamycin acetyltransferase; aacC1; confers resistance to gentamycin
   2023..118     +  CDS            aadA (across the origin): S3AD_ECOLX - Experimental evidence at protein level: Swiss-Prot protein existence level 1. Mediates bacterial resistance to the antibiotics streptomycin and spectinomycin. From Escherichia coli.
>Addgene plasmid #205392 | pICH41276(3Uter)-tAT1G71860 | addgene full sequence | sequence record 404897 | Addgene NGS Result
ACTTGAAGCTAGACAGGCTTATCTTGGACAAGAAGAAGATCGCTTGGCCTCGCGCGCAGATCAGTTGGAA
GAATTTGTCCATTACGTAAAAGGCGAGATCACCAAGGTAGTCGGCAAATAACTGTCAGACCAAGTTTACT
CATATATACTTTAGATTGATTTAAAACTTCATTTTTAATTTAAAAGGATCTAGGTGAAGATCCTTTTTGA
TAATCTCATGACCAAAATCCCTTAACGTGAGTTTTCGTTCCACTGAGCGTCAGACCCCGTAGAAAAGATC
AAAGGATCTTCTTGAGATCCTTTTTTTCTGCGCGTAATCTGCTGCTTGCAAACAAAAAAACCACCGCTAC
CAGCGGTGGTTTGTTTGCCGGATCAAGAGCTACCAACTCTTTTTCCGAAGGTAACTGGCTTCAGCAGAGC
GCAGATACCAAATACTGTTCTTCTAGTGTAGCCGTAGTTAGGCCACCACTTCAAGAACTCTGTAGCACCG
CCTACATACCTCGCTCTGCTAATCCTGTTACCAGTGGCTGCTGCCAGTGGCGATAAGTCGTGTCTTACCG
GGTTGGACTCAAGACGATAGTTACCGGATAAGGCGCAGCGGTCGGGCTGAACGGGGGGTTCGTGCACACA
GCCCAGCTTGGAGCGAACGACCTACACCGAACTGAGATACCTACAGCGTGAGCTATGAGAAAGCGCCACG
CTTCCCGAAGGGAGAAAGGCGGACAGGTATCCGGTAAGCGGCAGGGTCGGAACAGGAGAGCGCACGAGGG
AGCTTCCAGGGGGAAACGCCTGGTATCTTTATAGTCCTGTCGGGTTTCGCCACCTCTGACTTGAGCGTCG
ATTTTTGTGATGCTCGTCAGGGGGGCGGAGCCTATGGAAAAACGCCAGCAACGCGGCCTTTTTACGGTTC
CTGGCCTTTTGCTGGCCTTTTGCTCACATGTTCTTTCCTGCGTTATCCCCTGATTCTGTGGATAACCGTA
TTACCGCCTTTGAGTGAGCTGATACCGCTCGCCGCAGCCGAACGACCGAGCGCAGCGAGTCAGTGAGCGA
GGAAGCGGAAGAGCGCCCAATACGCAAACCGCCTCTCCCCGCGCGTTGGCCGATTCATTAATCACTCTGT
GGTCTCAGCTTAGGTACGCAATTTCAACAATCAAATCTGAGTGAGCCATACCTGTTATAATCTATGAATA
CTCTTATCTTGTCTATCTTTTGATCCAGCTGAAGGGTTCGTCTGCTTAGAGAGGGAAAAAGGCTTCTACC
CAACTATATCAATTTCGTAATGTGATTCAAGAAGAAACCCGCGTGAATCTCTACATTCAAGACTTTTCAA
TTTCTGTAAATTTCCATATCTGATAGGTTTCATTGTTACTTTTGTTGTGGAAATGCTGATTAAAAAGCAA
ATGAAGTCGCCAATGCGAGATTCTTCAAAGACTATGAATTCGGTTTGATTTGGTTTGAAGTGTAAAAGAA
CCGAAGATTAATTTAATGGTTTAGACTTAACCGAGTTTCTTTCGAAAATAAATAAATCAGAAGCGGTTAA
AATTGGCGTAAAATGTCCCGAGTCATCGTTGCGCTTGAGACCACGAAGTGGCTCTTCAGTGGACGAAAGG
GCCTCGTGATACGCCTATTTTTATAGGTTAATGTCATGATAATAATGGTTTCTTAGACGTCAGGTGGCAC
TTTTCGGGGAAATGTGCGCGGAACCCCTATTTGTTTATTTTTCTAAATACATTCAAATATGTATCCGCTC
ATGAGACAATAACCCTGATAAATGCTTCAATAATATTGAAAAAGGAAGAGTATGCGCTCACGCAACTGGT
CCAGAACCTTGACCGAACGCAGCGGTGGTAACGGCGCAGTGGCGGTTTTCATGGCTTGTTATGACTGTTT
TTTTTTGGGGTACAGTCTATGCCTCGGGCATCCAAGCAGCAAGCGCGTTACGCCGTGGGTCGATGTTTGA
TGTTATGGAGCAGCAACGATGTTACGCAGCAGGGCAGTCGCCCTAAAACAAAGTTAAACATCATGAGGGA
AGCGGTGATCGCCGAAGTATCGACTCAACTATCAGAGGTAGTTGGCGTCATCGAGCGCCATCTCGAACCG
ACGTTGCTGGCCGTACATTTGTACGGCTCCGCAGTGGATGGCGGCCTGAAGCCACACAGCGATATTGATT
TGCTGGTTACGGTGACCGTAAGGCTTGATGAAACAACGCGGCGAGCTTTGATCAACGACCTTTTGGAAAC
TTCGGCTTCCCCTGGAGAGAGCGAGATTCTCCGCGCTGTAGAAGTCACCATTGTTGTGCACGACGACATC
ATTCCGTGGCGTTATCCAGCTAAGCGCGAACTGCAATTTGGAGAATGGCAGCGCAATGACATTCTTGCAG
GTATCTTCGAGCCAGCCACGATCGACATTGATCTGGCTATCTTGCTGACAAAAGCAAGAGAACATAGCGT
TGCCTTGGTAGGTCCAGCGGCGGAGGAACTCTTTGATCCGGTTCCTGAACAGGATCTATTTGAGGCGCTA
AATGAAACCTTAACGCTATGGAACTCGCCGCCCGACTGGGCTGGCGATGAGCGAAATGTAGTGCTTACGT
TGTCCCGCATTTGGTACAGCGCAGTAACCGGCAAAATCGCGCCGAAGGATGTCGCTGCCGACTGGGCAAT
GGAGCGCCTGCCGGCCCAGTATCAGCCCGTCAT
